>Addgene plasmid #192581 | CaMKII-somBiPOLES-ChroME2f-mCerulean | addgene full sequence | sequence record 379294 | Addgene NGS Result
CACATGTCCTGCAGGCAGCTGCGCGCTCGCTCGCTCACTGAGGCCGCCCGGGCGTCGGGCGACCTTTGGT
CGCCCGGCCTCAGTGAGCGAGCGAGCGCGCAGAGAGGGAGTGGCCAACTCCATCACTAGGGGTTCCTGCG
GCCGCACGCGTCTTGTGGACTAAGTTTGTTCGCATCCCCTTCTCCAACCCCCTCAGTACATCACCCTGGG
GGAACAGGGTCCACTTGCTCCTGGGCCCACACAGTCCTGCAGTATTGTGTATATAAGGCCAGGGCAAAGA
GGAGCAGGTTTTAAAGTGAAAGGCAGGCAGGTGTTGGGGAGGCAGTTACCGGGGCAACGGGAACAGGGCG
TTTCGGAGGTGGTTGCCATGGGGACCTGGATGCTGACGAAGGCTCGCGAGGCTGTGAGCAGCCACAGTGC
CCTGCTCAGAAGCCCCAAGCTCGTCAGTCAAGCCGGTTCTCCGTTTGCACTCAGGAGCACGGGCAGGCGA
GTGGCCCCTAGTTCTGGGGGCAGCTCTAGAGCGGTACCGGATCCATGGCATCACAGGTCGTCTATGGGGA
ATGGGCATCAACTCACACCGAGTGCTACAATATGTCCAGAATCGACTCCACCTTCGTCTCACTGCTGCAG
CTGGTGTGGGCCGTGGTCTCAGGCTGCCAGACAATCTTCATGATTAGCAGGGCTCCCAAGGTCCCTTGGG
AGTCCGTGTACCTGCCCTTTGTCGAATCTATCACTTATGCACTGGCCAGTACTGGCAACGGAACCCTGCA
GATGAGGGACGGCAGATTCTTTCCTTGGAGCCGAATGGCCTCCTGGCTGTGCACCTGTCCAATCATGCTG
GGACAGATTTCTAACATGGCTCTGGTGAAGTACAAAAGTATCCCACTGAATCCCATTGCACAGGCCGCTT
CCATCATTAGAGTGGTCATGGGAATCACCGCTACAATTTCTCCCGCAGAGTATATGAAGTGGCTGTTCTT
TTTCTTTGGGGCCACCTGCCTGGTGTTCGAGTACAGTGTGGTCTTCACAATCTTTCAAGTGGGGCTGTAT
GGCTTTGAATCTGTCGGGACACCTCTGGCACAGAAGGTGGTGGTGAGGATCAAGATGCTGCGCCTGATCT
TCTTTATTGCTTGGACTATGTTCCCAATCGTGTGGCTGATTTCACCCACCGGAGTCTGCGTGATCCACGA
GAACGTGAGCGCCATTCTGTACCTGCTGGCTGACGGCCTGTGCAAAAATACATATGGAGTGATCCTGTGG
AGCACTGCCTGGGGAGTGCTGGAAGGGAAGTGGGACCCCGCATGTCTGCCAGGGCAGGAGAAACCCGAAG
CCGACGATCCTTTTGGCCTGAATCACGAGAAGAATGCCCCTCCTAACGACGAAGTCAATATCAGAATGTT
TGGAAGGGGACGTACGGCGGCCAAGAGCAGGATCACCAGCGAGGGCGAGTACATCCCCCTGGACCAGATC
GACATCAACGTGGCGGTACCCGTGAGCAAGGGCGAGGAGCTGTTCACCGGGGTGGTGCCCATCCTGGTCG
AGCTGGACGGCGACGTAAACGGCCACAAGTTCAGCGTGTCCGGCGAGGGCGAGGGCGATGCCACCTACGG
CAAGCTGACCCTGAAGTTCATCTGCACCACCGGCAAGCTGCCCGTGCCCTGGCCCACCCTCGTGACCACC
CTGAGCTGGGGCGTGCAGTGCTTCGCCCGCTACCCCGACCACATGAAGCAGCACGACTTCTTCAAGTCCG
CCATGCCCGAAGGCTACGTCCAGGAGCGCACCATCTTCTTCAAGGACGACGGCAACTACAAGACCCGCGC
CGAGGTGAAGTTCGAGGGCGACACCCTGGTGAACCGCATCGAGCTGAAGGGCATCGACTTCAAGGAGGAC
GGCAACATCCTGGGGCACAAGCTGGAGTACAACGCCATCCACGGCAACGTCTATATCACCGCCGACAAGC
AGAAGAACGGCATCAAGGCCAACTTCGGCCTCAACTGCAACATCGAGGACGGCAGCGTGCAGCTCGCCGA
CCACTACCAGCAGAACACCCCCATCGGCGACGGCCCCGTGCTGCTGCCCGACAACCACTACCTGAGCACC
CAGTCCAAGCTGAGCAAAGACCCCAACGAGAAGCGCGATCACATGGTCCTGCTGGAGTTCGTGACCGCCG
CCGGGATCACTCTCGGCATGGACGAGCTGTATACCGGTGCAGCCCTGCAGGAGAAGAAGTCATGCAGCCA
GCGCATGGCCGAATTCCGGCAATACTGTTGGAACCCGGACACTGGGCAGATGCTGGGCCGCACCCCAGCC
CGGTGGGTGTGGATCAGCCTGTACTATGCAGCTTTCTACGTGGTCATGACTGGGCTCTTTGCCTTGTGCA
TCTATGTGCTGATGCAGACCATTGATCCCTACACCCCCGACTACCAGGACCAGTTAAAGTCACCGGGGGT
AACCTTGAGACCGGATGTGTATGGGGAAAGAGGGCTGCAGATTTCCTACAACATCTCTGAAAACAGCTCT
AGACAGGCCCAGATCACCGGACGTCCGGAGGGAGCTGTACAAGAAACAGCCGCCACAATGACCCACGCCT
TTATCTCAGCCGTGCCTAGCGCCGAAGCCACAATTAGAGGCCTGCTGAGCGCCGCAGCAGTGGTGACACC
AGCAGCAGACGCTCACGGAGAAACCTCTAACGCCACAACAGCCGGAGCCGATCACGGTTGCTTCCCCCAC
ATCAACCACGGAACCGAGCTGCAGCACAAGATCGCAGTGGGACTCCAGTGGTTCACCGTGATCGTGGCTA
TCGTGCAGCTCATCTTCTACGGTTGGCACAGCTTCAAGGCCACAACCGGCTGGGAGGAGGTCTACGTCTG
CGTGATCGAGCTCGTCAAGTGCTTCATCGAGCTGTTCCACGATGTCGACAGCCCAGCCACAGTGTACCAG
ACCAACGGAGGAGCCGTGGCTTGGCTGCGGTACAGCGAGTGGCTCCTGACTTGCCCCGTGATCCTGATCC
ACCTGAGCAACCTGACCGGACTGCACGAAGAGTACAGCAAGCGGACCATGACCATCCTGGTGACCGACAT
CGGCAACATCGTGTGGGGGATCACAGCCGCCTTTACAAAGGGCCCCCTGAAGATCCTGTTCTTCATGATC
GGCCTGTTCTACGGCGTGACTTGCTTCTTCCAGATCGCCAAGGTGTATATCGAGAGCTACCACACCCTGC
CCAAAGGCGTCTGCCGGAAGATTTGCAAGATCATGGCCTACGTCTTCTTCTGCTCTTGGCTGATGTTCCC
CGTGATGTTCATCGCCGGACACGAGGGACTGGGCCTGATCACACCTTACACCAGCGGAATCGGCCACCTG
ATCCTGGATCTGATCGCCAAGAACACTTGGGGCTTCCTGGGCCACCACCTGAGAGTGAAGATCCACGAGC
ACATCCTGATCCACGGCGACATCCGGAAGACAACCACCATCAACGTGGCCGGCGAGAACATGGAGATCGA
GACCTTCGTCGACGAGGAGGAGGAGGGAGGAGTGCTCGAGCAGAGCCAGCCCATCCTGAACACCAAGGAG
ATGGCCCCCCAGAGCAAGCCCCCCGAGGAGCTGGAGATGAGCAGCATGCCCAGCCCCGTGGCCCCCCTGC
CCGCCCGCACCGAGGGCGTGATCGACATGCGCAGCATGAGCAGCATCGACAGCTTCATCAGCTGCGCCAC
CGACTTCCCCGAGGCCACCCGCTTCTGATCTAGAAAGCTTAATCAACCTCTGGATTACAAAATTTGTGAA
AGATTGACTGATATTCTTAACTATGTTGCTCCTTTTACGCTGTGTGGATATGCTGCTTTAATGCCTCTGT
ATCATGCTATTGCTTCCCGTATGGCTTTCGTTTTCTCCTCCTTGTATAAATCCTGGTTGCTGTCTCTTTA
TGAGGAGTTGTGGCCCGTTGTCCGTCAACGTGGCGTGGTGTGCTCTGTGTTTGCTGACGCAACCCCCACT
GGCTGGGGCATTGCCACCACCTGTCAACTCCTTTCTGGGACTTTCGCTTTCCCCCTCCCGATCGCCACGG
CAGAACTCATCGCCGCCTGCCTTGCCCGCTGCTGGACAGGGGCTAGGTTGCTGGGCACTGATAATTCCGT
GGTGTTGTCGGGGAAGCTGACGTCAGCGCTAATAAAATCGCTATCCATCGAAGATGGATGTGTGTTGGTT
TTTTGTGTGGGTAACCCACGTGCGGACCGAGCGGCCGCAGGAACCCCTAGTGATGGAGTTGGCCACTCCC
TCTCTGCGCGCTCGCTCGCTCACTGAGGCCGGGCGACCAAAGGTCGCCCGACGCCCGGGCTTTGCCCGGG
CGGCCTCAGTGAGCGAGCGAGCGCGCAGCTGCCTGCAGGGGCGCCTGATGCGGTATTTTCTCCTTACGCA
TCTGTGCGGTATTTCACACCGCATA
[95 nt withheld, positions 4436-4530]
T
[46 nt withheld, positions 4532-4577]
C
[141 nt withheld, positions 4579-4719]
CCTTTGACGTTGGAGTCCACGTTCTTT
[37 nt withheld, positions 4747-4783]
ACTCTATCTCGGGCTATTCTTTTGATTTATAAGGGATTTTGCCGATTTCGGTCTATTGGTTAAAAAATGA
GCTGATTTAACAAAAATTTAACGCGAATTTTAACAAAATATTAACGTTTACAATTTTATGGTGCACTCTC
AGTACAATCTGCTCTGATGCCGCATAGTTAAGCCAGCCCCGACACCCGCCAACACCCGCTGACGCGCCCT
GACGGGCTTGTCTGCTCCCGGCATCCGCTTACAGACAAGCTGTGACCGTCTCCGGGAGCTGCATGTGTCA
GAGGTTTTCACCGTCATCACCGAAACGCGCGAGACGAAAGGGCCTCGTGATACGCCTATTTTTATAGGTT
AATGTCATGATAATAATGGTTTCTTAGACGTCAGGTGGCACTTTTCGGGGAAATGTGCGCGGAACCCCTA
TTTGTTTATTTTTCTAAATACATTCAAATATGTATCCGCTCATGAGACAATAACCCTGATAAATGCTTCA
ATAATATTGAAAAAGGAAGAGTATGAGTATTCAACATTTCCGTGTCGCCCTTATTCCCTTTTTTGCGGCA
TTTTGCCTTCCTGTTTTTGCTCACCCAGAAACGCTGGTGAAAGTAAAAGATGCTGAAGATCAGTTGGGTG
CACGAGTGGGTTACATCGAACTGGATCTCAACAGCGGTAAGATCCTTGAGAGTTTTCGCCCCGAAGAACG
TTTTCCAATGATGAGCACTTTTAAAGTTCTGCTATGTGGCGCGGTATTATCCCGTATTGACGCCGGGCAA
GAGCAACTCGGTCGCCGCATACACTATTCTCAGAATGACTTGGTTGAGTACTCACCAGTCACAGAAAAGC
ATCTTACGGATGGCATGACAGTAAGAGAATTATGCAGTGCTGCCATAACCATGAGTGATAACACTGCGGC
CAACTTACTTCTGACAACGATCGGAGGACCGAAGGAGCTAACCGCTTTTTTGCACAACATGGGGGATCAT
GTAACTCGCCTTGATCGTTGGGAACCGGAGCTGAATGAAGCCATACCAAACGACGAGCGTGACACCACGA
TGCCTGTAGCAATGGCAACAACGTTGCGCAAACTATTAACTGGCGAACTACTTACTCTAGCTTCCCGGCA
ACAATTAATAGACTGGATGGAGGCGGATAAAGTTGCAGGACCACTTCTGCGCTCGGCCCTTCCGGCTGGC
TGGTTTATTGCTGATAAATCTGGAGCCGGTGAGCGTGGGTCTCGCGGTATCATTGCAGCACTGGGGCCAG
ATGGTAAGCCCTCCCGTATCGTAGTTATCTACACGACGGGGAGTCAGGCAACTATGGATGAACGAAATAG
ACAGATCGCTGAGATAGGTGCCTCACTGATTAAGCATTGGTAACTGTCAGACCAAGTTTACTCATATATA
CTTTAGATTGATTTAAAACTTCATTTTTAATTTAAAAGGATCTAGGTGAAGATCCTTTTTGATAATCTCA
TGACCAAAATCCCTTAACGTGAGTTTTCGTTCCACTGAGCGTCAGACCCCGTAGAAAAGATCAAAGGATC
TTCTTGAGATCCTTTTTTTCTGCGCGTAATCTGCTGCTTGCAAACAAAAAAACCACCGCTACCAGCGGTG
GTTTGTTTGCCGGATCAAGAGCTACCAACTCTTTTTCCGAAGGTAACTGGCTTCAGCAGAGCGCAGATAC
CAAATACTGTTCTTCTAGTGTAGCCGTAGTTAGGCCACCACTTCAAGAACTCTGTAGCACCGCCTACATA
CCTCGCTCTGCTAATCCTGTTACCAGTGGCTGCTGCCAGTGGCGATAAGTCGTGTCTTACCGGGTTGGAC
TCAAGACGATAGTTACCGGATAAGGCGCAGCGGTCGGGCTGAACGGGGGGTTCGTGCACACAGCCCAGCT
TGGAGCGAACGACCTACACCGAACTGAGATACCTACAGCGTGAGCTATGAGAAAGCGCCACGCTTCCCGA
AGGGAGAAAGGCGGACAGGTATCCGGTAAGCGGCAGGGTCGGAACAGGAGAGCGCACGAGGGAGCTTCCA
GGGGGAAACGCCTGGTATCTTTATAGTCCTGTCGGGTTTTGCCACCTCTGACTTGAGCGTCGATTTTTGT
GATGCTCGTCAGGGGGGCGGAGCCTATGGAAAAACGCCAGCAACGCGGCCTTTTTACGGTTCCTGGCCTT
TTGCTGGCCTTTTGCT
Features (pLannotate 1.2.2; 18 found; start..end, strand, type, name):
     19..46      +  repeat_region  AAV2 ITR (fragment): inverted terminal repeat of adeno-associated virus serotype 2 inverted
     75..102     +  repeat_region  AAV2 ITR (fragment): inverted terminal repeat of adeno-associated virus serotype 2 inverted
    152..514     +  promoter       CaMKII promoter (fragment): promoter for the mouse calcium/calmodulin-dependent kinase II α subunit
   1423..1482    +  CDS            KCNJ2 (fragment): KCNJ2_HUMAN - Also known as IRK1. Experimental evidence at protein level: Swiss-Prot protein existence level 1. Probably participates in establishing action potential waveform and excitability of neuronal and muscle tissues. Inward rectifier potassium channels are characterized by a greater tendency to allow potassium to flow into the cell rather than out of it. Their voltage dependence is regulated by the concentration of extracellular potassium; as external potassium is raised, the voltage range of the channel opening shifts to more positive voltages. The inward rectification is mainly due t
   1492..2202    +  CDS            mCerulean3: mCerulean3 is a basic (constitutively fluorescent) cyan fluorescent protein published in 2011, derived from Aequorea victoria. It is reported to be a somewhat slowly-maturing monomer with very low acid sensitivity.
   2209..2520    +  CDS            Atp4b (fragment): ATP4B_MOUSE - Experimental evidence at protein level: Swiss-Prot protein existence level 1. The beta subunit of the gastric H(+)/K(+) ATPase pump which transports H(+) ions in exchange for K(+) ions across the apical membrane of parietal cells. Plays a structural and regulatory role in the assembly and membrane targeting of a functionally active pump (By similarity). Within a transport cycle, the transfer of a H(+) ion across the membrane is coupled to ATP hydrolysis and is associated with a transient phosphorylation of the alpha subunit that shifts the pump conformation from inward-facing (E1
   3186..3213    +  CDS            CoChR (fragment): high-photocurrent channelrhodopsin from Chloromonas oogama (Shemesh et al., 2017)
   3541..3735    +  CDS            Kcnb1 (fragment): KCNB1_RAT - Experimental evidence at protein level: Swiss-Prot protein existence level 1. Voltage-gated potassium channel that mediates transmembrane potassium transport in excitable membranes, primarily in the brain, but also in the pancreas and cardiovascular system. Contributes to the regulation of the action potential (AP) repolarization, duration and frequency of repetitive AP firing in neurons, muscle cells and endocrine cells and plays a role in homeostatic attenuation of electrical excitability throughout the brain (PubMed:10024359, PubMed:10618149, PubMed:12451110, PubMed:17379638, Pu
   3751..4154    +  misc_feature   WPRE: woodchuck hepatitis virus posttranscriptional regulatory element
   4161..4209    +  polyA_signal   poly(A) signal: synthetic polyadenylation signal
   4239..4379    +  repeat_region  AAV2 ITR: inverted terminal repeat of adeno-associated virus serotype 2 inverted
   4384..4435    -  misc_feature   bom (fragment): basis of mobility region from pBR322
   4454..4909    +  rep_origin     f1 ori (sequence partly withheld): f1 bacteriophage origin of replication; arrow indicates direction of (+) strand synthesis
   4910..4959    -  misc_feature   bom (fragment): basis of mobility region from pBR322
   5061..5096    -  CDS            rop (fragment): Rop protein, which maintains plasmids at low copy number; rop
   5191..5295    +  promoter       AmpR promoter: bla
   5296..6156    +  CDS            AmpR: β-lactamase; bla; confers resistance to ampicillin, carbenicillin, and related antibiotics
   6327..6915    +  rep_origin     ori: high-copy-number ColE1/pMB1/pBR322/pUC origin of replication
