[The description below was written by a language model from this plasmid's Addgene catalogue record and pLannotate feature annotations shown in this document.]
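Description:
CaMKII-somBiPOLES-ChroME2f-mCerulean is an AAV transfer plasmid on a pAAV2 backbone, intended for packaging into recombinant adeno-associated virus and expression in mammalian neurons. It is maintained in bacteria as a high-copy plasmid through a ColE1/pUC-type origin and selected with ampicillin via the β-lactamase gene. An f1 phage origin is also present. The expression cassette lies between AAV2 inverted terminal repeats, which direct replication and encapsidation of the intervening DNA. The annotation detects the 3′ ITR in full but only short fragments of the 5′ ITR. This may simply reflect how hard these repeats are to sequence and annotate.

The payload is somBiPOLES, a roughly 3.2 kb synthetic fusion inserted between BamHI and HindIII sites and driven by a short CaMKIIα (0.4) promoter that biases expression towards excitatory neurons. BiPOLES-type tools join a light-gated inhibitory channel and a light-gated excitatory channel in a single polypeptide, so that different wavelengths silence or activate the same cell. As the name indicates, the excitatory partner here is ChroME2f, and the stated purpose is a blue-shifted excitation spectrum. The record lists Guillardia theta and Chlamydomonas noctigama as source species, but the opsin domains are largely unannotated, with only a short CoChR-like match in the feature table.

Between the two opsin regions the table shows a Kir2.1 (KCNJ2)-derived fragment, typically a membrane trafficking signal, followed by the cyan reporter mCerulean3 and a fragment of the gastric H+/K+ ATPase β subunit, which probably acts as a transmembrane linker. A C-terminal Kv2.1 (Kcnb1) motif restricts the fusion to the soma. A WPRE and a synthetic polyadenylation signal complete the cassette.
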