Addgene plasmid #192581: CaMKII-somBiPOLES-ChroME2f-mCerulean
Purpose: AAV-vector for bidirectional optogenetic manipulation of excitatory neurons with blue shifted excitation spectrum
Depositing lab: Simon Wiegert. Depositing organization: Universitaetsklinikum Hamburg-Eppendorf.
Backbone
  Vector backbone: pAAV2
  Backbone size w/o insert (bp): 3776
  Vector type: Mammalian Expression, AAV
Growth in bacteria
  Bacterial resistance: Ampicillin, 100 μg/mL
  Growth temperature: 37°C
  Growth strain: NEB Stable
  Copy number: High Copy
Gene/Insert
  Gene/Insert name: somBiPOLES
  Species: Synthetic; Guillardia theta; Chlamydomonas noctigama
  Insert size (bp): 3204
  Promoter: CaMKIIa(0.4)
  Tag / fusion protein: soma-targeting motif from Kv2.1 channel (C terminal on insert)
  Cloning method: Restriction Enzyme; 5′ cloning site BamHI (not destroyed); 3′ cloning site HindIII (not destroyed)
Terms and licenses: Academic/Nonprofit Terms; Industry Terms: Not Available to Industry
How to cite: CaMKII-somBiPOLES-ChroME2f-mCerulean was a gift from Simon Wiegert (Addgene plasmid # 192581 ; http://n2t.net/addgene:192581 ; RRID:Addgene_192581)
