>Addgene plasmid #192581 | CaMKII-somBiPOLES-ChroME2f-mCerulean | depositor partial sequence | sequence record 373146 | somBiPOLES-ChroME2f-mCerulean insert
ATGGCATCACAGGTCGTCTATGGGGAATGGGCATCAACTCACACCGAGTGCTACAATATGTCCAGAATCG
ACTCCACCTTCGTCTCACTGCTGCAGCTGGTGTGGGCCGTGGTCTCAGGCTGCCAGACAATCTTCATGAT
TAGCAGGGCTCCCAAGGTCCCTTGGGAGTCCGTGTACCTGCCCTTTGTCGAATCTATCACTTATGCACTG
GCCAGTACTGGCAACGGAACCCTGCAGATGAGGGACGGCAGATTCTTTCCTTGGAGCCGAATGGCCTCCT
GGCTGTGCACCTGTCCAATCATGCTGGGACAGATTTCTAACATGGCTCTGGTGAAGTACAAAAGTATCCC
ACTGAATCCCATTGCACAGGCCGCTTCCATCATTAGAGTGGTCATGGGAATCACCGCTACAATTTCTCCC
GCAGAGTATATGAAGTGGCTGTTCTTTTTCTTTGGGGCCACCTGCCTGGTGTTCGAGTACAGTGTGGTCT
TCACAATCTTTCAAGTGGGGCTGTATGGCTTTGAATCTGTCGGGACACCTCTGGCACAGAAGGTGGTGGT
GAGGATCAAGATGCTGCGCCTGATCTTCTTTATTGCTTGGACTATGTTCCCAATCGTGTGGCTGATTTCA
CCCACCGGAGTCTGCGTGATCCACGAGAACGTGAGCGCCATTCTGTACCTGCTGGCTGACGGCCTGTGCA
AAAATACATATGGAGTGATCCTGTGGAGCACTGCCTGGGGAGTGCTGGAAGGGAAGTGGGACCCCGCATG
TCTGCCAGGGCAGGAGAAACCCGAAGCCGACGATCCTTTTGGCCTGAATCACGAGAAGAATGCCCCTCCT
AACGACGAAGTCAATATCAGAATGTTTGGAAGGGGACGTACGGCGGCCAAGAGCAGGATCACCAGCGAGG
GCGAGTACATCCCCCTGGACCAGATCGACATCAACGTGGCGGTACCCGTGAGCAAGGGCGAGGAGCTGTT
CACCGGGGTGGTGCCCATCCTGGTCGAGCTGGACGGCGACGTAAACGGCCACAAGTTCAGCGTGTCCGGC
GAGGGCGAGGGCGATGCCACCTACGGCAAGCTGACCCTGAAGTTCATCTGCACCACCGGCAAGCTGCCCG
TGCCCTGGCCCACCCTCGTGACCACCCTGAGCTGGGGCGTGCAGTGCTTCGCCCGCTACCCCGACCACAT
GAAGCAGCACGACTTCTTCAAGTCCGCCATGCCCGAAGGCTACGTCCAGGAGCGCACCATCTTCTTCAAG
GACGACGGCAACTACAAGACCCGCGCCGAGGTGAAGTTCGAGGGCGACACCCTGGTGAACCGCATCGAGC
TGAAGGGCATCGACTTCAAGGAGGACGGCAACATCCTGGGGCACAAGCTGGAGTACAACGCCATCCACGG
CAACGTCTATATCACCGCCGACAAGCAGAAGAACGGCATCAAGGCCAACTTCGGCCTCAACTGCAACATC
GAGGACGGCAGCGTGCAGCTCGCCGACCACTACCAGCAGAACACCCCCATCGGCGACGGCCCCGTGCTGC
TGCCCGACAACCACTACCTGAGCACCCAGTCCAAGCTGAGCAAAGACCCCAACGAGAAGCGCGATCACAT
GGTCCTGCTGGAGTTCGTGACCGCCGCCGGGATCACTCTCGGCATGGACGAGCTGTATACCGGTGCAGCC
CTGCAGGAGAAGAAGTCATGCAGCCAGCGCATGGCCGAATTCCGGCAATACTGTTGGAACCCGGACACTG
GGCAGATGCTGGGCCGCACCCCAGCCCGGTGGGTGTGGATCAGCCTGTACTATGCAGCTTTCTACGTGGT
CATGACTGGGCTCTTTGCCTTGTGCATCTATGTGCTGATGCAGACCATTGATCCCTACACCCCCGACTAC
CAGGACCAGTTAAAGTCACCGGGGGTAACCTTGAGACCGGATGTGTATGGGGAAAGAGGGCTGCAGATTT
CCTACAACATCTCTGAAAACAGCTCTAGACAGGCCCAGATCACCGGACGTCCGGAGGGAGCTGTACAAGA
AACAGCCGCCACAATGACCCACGCCTTTATCTCAGCCGTGCCTAGCGCCGAAGCCACAATTAGAGGCCTG
CTGAGCGCCGCAGCAGTGGTGACACCAGCAGCAGACGCTCACGGAGAAACCTCTAACGCCACAACAGCCG
GAGCCGATCACGGTTGCTTCCCCCACATCAACCACGGAACCGAGCTGCAGCACAAGATCGCAGTGGGACT
CCAGTGGTTCACCGTGATCGTGGCTATCGTGCAGCTCATCTTCTACGGTTGGCACAGCTTCAAGGCCACA
ACCGGCTGGGAGGAGGTCTACGTCTGCGTGATCGAGCTCGTCAAGTGCTTCATCGAGCTGTTCCACGATG
TCGACAGCCCAGCCACAGTGTACCAGACCAACGGAGGAGCCGTGGCTTGGCTGCGGTACAGCGAGTGGCT
CCTGACTTGCCCCGTGATCCTGATCCACCTGAGCAACCTGACCGGACTGCACGAAGAGTACAGCAAGCGG
ACCATGACCATCCTGGTGACCGACATCGGCAACATCGTGTGGGGGATCACAGCCGCCTTTACAAAGGGCC
CCCTGAAGATCCTGTTCTTCATGATCGGCCTGTTCTACGGCGTGACTTGCTTCTTCCAGATCGCCAAGGT
GTATATCGAGAGCTACCACACCCTGCCCAAAGGCGTCTGCCGGAAGATTTGCAAGATCATGGCCTACGTC
TTCTTCTGCTCTTGGCTGATGTTCCCCGTGATGTTCATCGCCGGACACGAGGGACTGGGCCTGATCACAC
CTTACACCAGCGGAATCGGCCACCTGATCCTGGATCTGATCGCCAAGAACACTTGGGGCTTCCTGGGCCA
CCACCTGAGAGTGAAGATCCACGAGCACATCCTGATCCACGGCGACATCCGGAAGACAACCACCATCAAC
GTGGCCGGCGAGAACATGGAGATCGAGACCTTCGTCGACGAGGAGGAGGAGGGAGGAGTGCTCGAGCAGA
GCCAGCCCATCCTGAACACCAAGGAGATGGCCCCCCAGAGCAAGCCCCCCGAGGAGCTGGAGATGAGCAG
CATGCCCAGCCCCGTGGCCCCCCTGCCCGCCCGCACCGAGGGCGTGATCGACATGCGCAGCATGAGCAGC
ATCGACAGCTTCATCAGCTGCGCCACCGACTTCCCCGAGGCCACCCGCTTCTGA
